>Addgene plasmid #126269 | pGWB14-LYX051 | addgene full sequence | sequence record 246580 | Addgene NGS Result
TCGGTCTTGCCTTGCTCGTCGGTGATGTACTTCACCAGCTCCGCGAAGTCGCTCTTCTTGATGGAGCGCA
TGGGGACGTGCTTGGCAATCACGCGCACCCCCCGGCCGTTTTAGCGGCTAAAAAAGTCATGGCTCTGCCC
TCGGGCGGACCACGCCCATCATGACCTTGCCAAGCTCGTCCTGCTTCTCTTCGATCTTCGCCAGCAGGGC
GAGGATCGTGGCATCACCGAACCGCGCCGTGCGCGGGTCGTCGGTGAGCCAGAGTTTCAGCAGGCCGCCC
AGGCGGCCCAGGTCGCCATTGATGCGGGCCAGCTCGCGGACGTGCTCATAGTCCACGACGCCCGTGATTT
TGTAGCCCTGGCCGACGGCCAGCAGGTAGGCCGACAGGCTCATGCCGGCCGCCGCCGCCTTTTCCTCAAT
CGCTCTTCGTTCGTCTGGAAGGCAGTACACCTTGATAGGTGGGCTGCCCTTCCTGGTTGGCTTGGTTTCA
TCAGCCATCCGCTTGCCCTCATCTGTTACGCCGGCGGTAGCCGGCCAGCCTCGCAGAGCAGGATTCCCGT
TGAGCACCGCCAGGTGCGAATAAGGGACAGTGAAGAAGGAACACCCGCTCGCGGGTGGGCCTACTTCACC
TATCCTGCCCGGCTGACGCCGTTGGATACACCAAGGAAAGTCTACACGAACCCTTTGGCAAAATCCTGTA
TATCGTGCGAAAAAGGATGGATATACCGAAAAAATCGCTATAATGACCCCGAAGCAGGGTTATGCAGCGG
AAAAGCGCCACGCTTCCCGAAGGGAGAAAGGCGGACAGGTATCCGGTAAGCGGCAGGGTCGGAACAGGAG
AGCGCACGAGGGAGCTTCCAGGGGGAAACGCCTGGTATCTTTATAGTCCTGTCGGGTTTCGCCACCTCTG
ACTTGAGCGTCGATTTTTGTGATGCTCGTCAGGGGGGCGGAGCCTATGGAAAAACGCCAGCAACGCGGCC
TTTTTACGGTTCCTGGCCTTTTGCTGGCCTTTTGCTCACATGTTCTTTCCTGCGTTATCCCCTGATTCTG
TGGATAACCGTATTACCGCCTTTGAGTGAGCTGATACCGCTCGCCGCAGCCGAACGACCGAGCGCAGCGA
GTCAGTGAGCGAGGAAGCGGAAGAGCGCCAGAAGGCCGCCAGAGAGGCCGAGCGCGGCCGTGAGGCTTGG
ACGCTAGGGCAGGGCATGAAAAAGCCCGTAGCGGGCTGCTACGGGCGTCTGACGCGGTGGAAAGGGGGAG
GGGATGTTGTCTACATGGCTCTGCTGTAGTGAGTGGGTTGCGCTCCGGCAGCGGTCCTGATCAATCGTCA
CCCTTTCTCGGTCCTTCAACGTTCCTGACAACGAGCCTCCTTTTCGCCAATCCATCGACAATCACCGCGA
GTCCCTGCTCGAACGCTGCGTCCGGACCGGCTTCGTCGAAGGCGTCTATCGCGGCCCGCAACAGCGGCGA
GAGCGGAGCCTGTTCAACGGTGCCGCCGCGCTCGCCGGCATCGCTGTCGCCGGCCTGCTCCTCAAGCACG
GCCCCAACAGTGAAGTAGCTGATTGTCATCAGCGCATTGACGGCGTCCCCGGCCGAAAAACCCGCCTCGC
AGAGGAAGCGAAGCTGCGCGTCGGCCGTTTCCATCTGCGGTGCGCCCGGTCGCGTGCCGGCATGGATGCG
CGCGCCATCGCGGTAGGCGAGCAGCGCCTGCCTGAAGCTGCGGGCATTCCCGATCAGAAATGAGCGCCAG
TCGTCGTCGGCTCTCGGCACCGAATGCGTATGATTCTCCGCCAGCATGGCTTCGGCCAGTGCGTCGAGCA
GCGCCCGCTTGTTCCTGAAGTGCCAGTAAAGCGCCGGCTGCTGAACCCCCAACCGTTCCGCCAGTTTGCG
TGTCGTCAGACCGTCTACGCCGACCTCGTTCAACAGGTCCAGGGCGGCACGGATCACTGTATTCGGCTGC
AACTTTGTCATGCTTGACACTTTATCACTGATAAACATAATATGTCCACCAACTTATCAGTGATAAAGAA
TCCGCGCGTTCAATCGGACCAGCGGAGGCTGGTCCGGAGGCCAGACGTGAAACCCAACATACCCCTGATC
GTAATTCTGAGCACTGTCGCGCTCGACGCTGTCGGCATCGGCCTGATTATGCCGGTGCTGCCGGGCCTCC
TGCGCGATCTGGTTCACTCGAACGACGTCACCGCCCACTATGGCATTCTGCTGGCGCTGTATGCGTTGGT
GCAATTTGCCTGCGCACCTGTGCTGGGCGCGCTGTCGGATCGTTTCGGGCGGCGGCCAATCTTGCTCGTC
TCGCTGGCCGGCGCCAGATCTGGGGAACCCTGTGGTTGGCATGCACATACAAATGGACGAACGGATAAAC
CTTTTCACGCCCTTTTAAATATCCGATTATTCTAATAAACGCTCTTTTCTCTTAGGTTTACCCGCCAATA
TATCCTGTCAAACACTGATAGTTTAAACGTTGCGATTAAGAATTCGAGCTCGGTACCCCCCTACTCCAAA
AATGTCAAAGATACAGTCTCAGAAGACCAAAGGGCTATTGAGACTTTTCAACAAAGGGTAATTTCGGGAA
ACCTCCTCGGATTCCATTGCCCAGCTATCTGTCACTTCATCGAAAGGACAGTAGAAAAGGAAGGTGGCTC
CTACAAATGCCATCATTGCGATAAAGGAAAGGCTATCATTCAAGATGCCTCTGCCGACAGTGGTCCCAAA
GATGGACCCCCACCCACGAGGAGCATCGTGGAAAAAGAAGACGTTCCAACCACGTCTTCAAAGCAAGTGG
ATTGATGTGACATCTCCACTGACGTAAGGGATGACGCACAATCCCACTATCCTTCGCAAGACCCTTCCTC
TATATAAGGAAGTTCATTTCATTTGGAGAGGACAGCCCAAGCTTCGACTCTAGAGGATCCCCTTAAATCG
ATATGGAACGAGCTATACAAGGAAACGACGCTAGGGAACAAGCTAACAGTGAACGTTGGGATGGAGGATC
AGGAGGTACCACTTCTCCCTTCAAACTTCCTGACGAAAGTCCGAGTTGGACTGAGTGGCGGCTACATAAC
GATGAGACGAATTCGAATCAAGATAATCCCCTTGGTTTCAAGGAAAGCTGGGGTTTCGGGAAAGTTGTAT
TTAAGAGATATCTCAGATACGACAGGACGGAAGCTTCACTGCACAGAGTCCTTGGATCTTGGACGGGAGA
TTCGGTTAACTATGCAGCATCTCGATTTTTCGGTTTCGACCAGATCGGATGTACCTATAGTATTCGGTTT
CGAGGAGTTAGTATCACCGTTTCTGGAGGGTCTCGAACTCTTCAGCATCTCTGTGAGATGGCAATTCGGT
CTAAGCAAGAACTGCTACAGCTTGCCCCAATCGAAGTGGAAAGTAATGTATCAAGAGGATGCCCTGAAGG
TACTCAAACCTTCGAAAAAGAAAGCGAGTAAGTCGAGGGCGAGCTCGAATTCGGTACGCTGAAATCACCA
GTCTCTCTCTACAAATCTATCTCTCTCTATTTTCTCCATAAATAATGTGTGAGTAGTTTCCCGATAAGGG
AAATTAGGGTTCTTATAGGGTTTCGCTCATGTGTTGAGCATATAAGAAACCCTTAGTATGTATTTGTATT
TGTAAAATACTTCTATCAATAAAATTTCTAATTCCTAAAACCAAAATCCAGTACTAAAATCCAGATCTCC
CTGCAGGTCCCCAGATTAGCCTTTTCAATTTCAGAAAGAATGCTAACCCACAGATGGTTAGAGAGGCTTA
CGCAGCAGGTCTCATCAAGACGATCTACCCGAGCAATAATCTCCAGGAAATCAAATACCTTCCCAAGAAG
GTTAAAGATGCAGTCAAAAGATTCAGGACTAACTGCATCAAGAACACAGAGAAAGATATATTTCTCAAGA
TCAGAAGTACTATTCCAGTATGGACGATTCAAGGCTTGCTTCACAAACCAAGGCAAGTAATAGAGATTGG
AGTCTCTAAAAAGGTAGTTCCCACTGAATCAAAGGCCATGGAGTCAAAGATTCAAATAGAGGACCTAACA
GAACTCGCCGTAAAGACTGGCGAACAGTTCATACAGAGTCTCTTACGACTCAATGACAAGAAGAAAATCT
TCGTCAACATGGTGGAGCACGACACACTTGTCTACTCCAAAAATATCAAAGATACAGTCTCAGAAGACCA
AAGGGCAATTGAGACTTTTCAACAAAGGGTAATATCCGGAAACCTCCTCGGATTCCATTGCCCAGCTATC
TGTCACTTTATTGTGAAGATAGTGGAAAAGGAAGGTGGCTCCTACAAATGCCATCATTGCGATAAAGGAA
AGGCCATCGTTGAAGATGCCTCTGCCGACAGTGGTCCCAAAGATGGACCCCCACCCACGAGGAGCATCGT
GGAAAAAGAAGACGTTCCAACCACGTCTTCAAAGCAAGTGGATTGATGTGATATCTCCACTGACGTAAGG
GATGACGCACAATCCCACTATCCTTCGCAAGACCCTTCCTCTATATAAGGAAGTTCATTTCATTTGGAGA
GAACACGGGGGACTCTAGAGTTATCAACAAGTTTGTACAAAAAAGCAGGCTCCACCACTAGTATGGCTTC
ATCAAGTGGAACATCGTCAGGGTCATCATTGTTTCTACAAAACTCAGGCTCAGAAGAAGATCTTCAGCAA
TTAATGGATCAAAGGAAGAGAAAAAGAATGATATCAAACAGAGAGTCAGCTCGAAGATCAAGGATGAGAA
AACAGAAACATTTGGATGATTTAATGGCTCAAGTTGCAACACTAAGAAAAGAAAATAACCAGATTTTGAC
AAGCATGAATGTTACCACACAACATTATCTTAATGTTGAGGCTGAAAATTCAATCTTGAGAGCTCAATTA
GCTGAATTAAATCACAGGCTTGAGTCACTCAATGAAATTATTGCTTTCTTGGATGCCAACAACAATTGTA
ATGGTTTTGCCAATATGGATCATAATCAAGAAGAGCCTTATAGCTTCAATTTTGCACAAAATGAACCTAT
GATTGATGGGTTCAACACGACCAATTCTTGGAATTATCTCTGTGCCAATCAGCCTATCATGACTGCAGAT
GTCTTGCAGTACCCCGGGGACCCAGCTTTCTTGTACAAAGTGGTTGATAACAGCGGGTTAATTAACATCT
TTTACCCATACGATGTTCCTGACTATGCGGGCTATCCCTATGACGTCCCGGACTATGCAGGATCCTATCC
ATATGACGTTCCAGATTACGCTGCTCAGTGCAGCGCTTAGAGCTCGAATTTCCCCGATCGTTCAAACATT
TGGCAATAAAGTTTCTTAAGATTGAATCCTGTTGCCGGTCTTGCGATGATTATCATATAATTTCTGTTGA
ATTACGTTAAGCATGTAATAATTAACATGTAATGCATGACGTTATTTATGAGATGGGTTTTTATGATTAG
AGTCCCGCAATTATACATTTAATACGCGATAGAAAACAAAATATAGCGCGCAAACTAGGATAAATTATCG
CGCGCGGTGTCATCTATGTTACTAGATCGGGAATTAGCTTCATCAACGCAAGACATGCGCACGACCGTCT
GACAGGAGAGGAATTTCCGACGAGCACAGAAAGGACTTGCTCTTGGACGTAGGCCTATTTCTCAGGCACA
TGTATCAAGTGTTCGGACGTGGGTTTTCGATGGTGTATCAGCCGCCGCCAACTGGGAGATGAGGAGGCTT
TCTTGGGGGGCAGTCAGCAGTTCATTTCACAAGACAGAGGAACTTGTAAGGAGATGCACTGATTTATCTT
GGCGCAAACCAGCAGGACGAATTAGTGGGAATAGCCCGCGAATATCTAAGTTATGCCTGTCGGCATGAGC
AGAAACTTCCAATTCGAAACAGTTTGGAGAGGTTGTTTTTGGGCATACCTTTTGTTAGTCAGCCTCTCGA
TTGCTCATCGTCATTACACAGTACCGAAGTTTGATCGATCTAGTAACATAGATGACACCGCGCGCGATAA
TTTATCCTAGTTTGCGCGCTATATTTTGTTTTCTATCGCGTATTAAATGTATAATTGCGGGACTCTAATC
ATAAAAACCCATCTCATAAATAACGTCATGCATTACATGTTAATTATTACATGCTTAACGTAATTCAACA
GAAATTATATGATAATCATCGCAAGACCGGCAACAGGATTCAATCTTAAGAAACTTTATTGCCAAATGTT
TGAACGATCTGCTTCGACGCACTCCTTCTTTACTCCACCATCTCGTCCTTATTGAAAACGTGGGTAGCAC
CAAAACGAATCAAGTCGCTGGAACTGAAGTTACCAATCACGCTGGATGATTTGCCAGTTGGATTAATCTT
GCCTTTCCCCGCATGAATAATATTGATGAATGCATGCGTGAGGGGTATTTCGATTTTGGCAATAGCTGCA
ATTGCCGCGACATCCTCCAACGAGCATAATTCTTCAGAAAAATAGCGATGTTCCATGTTGTCAGGGCATG
CATGATGCACGTTATGAGGTGACGGTGCTAGGCAGTATTCCCTCAAAGTTTCATAGTCAGTATCATATTC
ATCATTGCATTCCTGCAAGAGAGAATTGAGACGCAATCCACACGCTGCGGCAACCTTCCGGCGTTCGTGG
TCTATTTGCTCTTGGACGTTGCAAACGTAAGTGTTGGATCCCGGTCGGCATCTACTCTATTCCTTTGCCC
TCGGACGAGTGCTGGGGCGTCGGTTTCCACTATCGGCGAGTACTTCTACACAGCCATCGGTCCAGACGGC
CGCGCTTCTGCGGGCGATTTGTGTACGCCCGACAGTCCCGGCTCCGGATCGGACGATTGCGTCGCATCGA
CCCTGCGCCCAAGCTGCATCATCGAAATTGCCGTCAACCAAGCTCTGATAGAGTTGGTCAAGACCAATGC
GGAGCATATACGCCCGGAGCCGCGGCGATCCTGCAAGCTCCGGATGCCTCCGCTCGAAGTAGCGCGTCTG
CTGCTCCATACAAGCCAACCACGGCCTCCAGAAGAAGATGTTGGCGACCTCGTATTGGGAATCCCCGAAC
ATCGCCTCGCTCCAGTCAATGACCGCTGTTATGCGGCCATTGTCCGTCAGGACATTGTTGGAGCCGAAAT
CCGCGTGCACGAGGTGCCGGACTTCGGGGCAGTCCTCGGCCCAAAGCATCAGCTCATCGAGAGCCTGCGC
GACGGACGCACTGACGGTGTCGTCCATCACAGTTTGCCAGTGATACACATGGGGATCAGCAATCGCGCAT
ATGAAATCACGCCATGTAGTGTATTGACCGATTCCTTGCGGTCCGAATGGGCCGAACCCGCTCGTCTGGC
TAAGATCGGCCGCAGCGATCGCATCCATGGCCTCCGCGACCGGCTGCAGAACAGCGGGCAGTTCGGTTTC
AGGCAGGTCTTGCAACGTGACACCCTGTGCACGGCGGGAGATGCAATAGGTCAGGCTCTCGCTGAATTCC
CCAATGTCAAGCACTTCCGGAATCGGGAGCGCGGCCGATGCAAAGTGCCGATAAACATAACGATCTTTGT
AGAAACCATCGGCGCAGCTATTTACCCGCAGGACATATCCACGCCCTCCTACATCGAAGCTGAAAGCACG
AGATTCTTCGCCCTCCGAGAGCTGCATCAGGTCGGAGACGCTGTCGAACTTTTCGATCAGAAACTTCTCG
ACAGACGTCGCGGTGAGTTCAGGCTTTTTCATATCGGGGTCGTCCTCTCCAAATGAAATGAACTTCCTTA
TATAGAGGAAGGGTCTTGCGAAGGATAGTGGGATTGTGCGTCATCCCTTACGTCAGTGGAGATATCACAT
CAATCCACTTGCTTTGAAGACGTGGTTGGAACGTCTTCTTTTTCCACGATGCTCCTCGTGGGTGGGGGTC
CATCTTTGGGACCACTGTCGGCAGAGGCATCTTGAACGATAGCCTTTCCTTTATCGCAATGATGGCATTT
GTAGGTGCCACCTTCCTTTTCTACTGTCCTTTTGATGAAGTGACAGATAGCTGGGCAATGGAATCCGAGG
AGGTTTCCCGATATTACCCTTTGTTGAAAAGTCTCAATAGCCCTTTGGTCTTCTGAGACTGTATCTTTGA
TATTCTTGGAGTAGACGAGAGTGTCGTGCTCCACCATGTTGACGGATCTCTAGGACGCGTCGACGCGTCG
ACGCGTCGACGCGTCGACGCGTCCTAGAAGCTAATTCACTGGCCGTCGTTTTACAACGTCGTGACTGGGA
AAACCCTGGCGTTACCCAACTTAATCGCCTTGCAGCACATCCCCCTTTCGCCAGCTGGCGTAATAGCGAA
GAGGCCCGCACCGATCGCCCTTCCCAACAGTTGCGCAGCCTGAATG
[44 nt withheld, positions 8377-8420]
C
[141 nt withheld, positions 8422-8562]
CCTTTGACGTTGGAGTCCACGTTCTTT
[37 nt withheld, positions 8590-8626]
ACCCTATCTCGGGCTATTCTTTTGATTTATAAGGGATTTTGCCGATTTCGGAACCACCATCAAACAGGAT
TTTCGCCTGCTGGGGCAAACCAGCGTGGACCGCTTGCTGCAACTCTCTCAGGGCCAGGCGGTGAAGGGCA
ATCAGCTGTTGCCCGTCTCACTGGTGAAAAGAAAAACCACCCCAGTACATTAAAAACGTCCGCAATGTGT
TATTAAGTTGTCTAAGCGTCAATTTGTTTACACCACAATATATCCTGCCACCAGCCAGCCAACAGCTCCC
CGACCGGCAGCTCGGCACAAAATCACCACTCGATACAGGCAGCCCATCAGTCCGGGACGGCGTCAGCGGG
AGAGCCGTTGTAAGGCGGCAGACTTTGCTCATGTTACCGATGCTATTCGGAAGAACGGCAACTAAGCTGC
CGGGTTTGAAACACGGATGATCTCGCGGAGGGTAGCATGTTGATTGTAACGATGACAGAGCGTTGCTGCC
TGTGATCAAATATCATCTCCCTCGCAGAGATCCGAATTATCAGCCTTCTTATTCATTTCTCGCTTAACCG
TGACAGGCTGTCGATCTTGAGAACTATGCCGACATAATAGGAAATCGCTGGATAAAGCCGCTGAGGAAGC
TGAGTGGCGCTATTTCTTTAGAAGTGAACGTTGACGATATCAACTCCCCTATCCATTGCTCACCGAATGG
TACAGGTCGGGGACCCGAAGTTCCGACTGTCGGCCTGATGCATCCCCGGCTGATCGACCCCAGATCTGGG
GCTGAGAAAGCCCAGTAAGGAAACAACTGTAGGTTCGAGTCGCGAGATCCCCCGGAACCAAAGGAAGTAG
GTTAAACCCGCTCCGATCAGGCCGAGCCACGCCAGGCCGAGAACATTGGTTCCTGTAGGCATCGGGATTG
GCGGATCAAACACTAAAGCTACTGGAACGAGCAGAAGTCCTCCGGCCGCCAGTTGCCAGGCGGTAAAGGT
GAGCAGAGGCACGGGAGGTTGCCACTTGCGGGTCAGCACGGTTCCGAACGCCATGGAAACCGCCCCCGCC
AGGCCCGCTGCGACGCCGACAGGATCTAGCGCTGCGTTTGGTGTCAACACCAACAGCGCCACGCCCGCAG
TTCCGCAAATAGCCCCCAGGACCGCCATCAATCGTATCGGGCTACCTAGCAGAGCGGCAGAGATGAACAC
GACCATCAGCGGCTGCACAGCGCCTACCGTCGCCGCGACCCCGCCCGGCAGGCGGTAGACCGAAATAAAC
AACAAGCTCCAGAATAGCGAAATATTAAGTGCGCCGAGGATGAAGATGCGCATCCACCAGATTCCCGTTG
GAATCTGTCGGACGATCATCACGAGCAATAAACCCGCCGGCAACGCCCGCAGCAGCATACCGGCGACCCC
TCGGCCTCGCTGTTCGGGCTCCACGAAAACGCCGGACAGATGCGCCTTGTGAGCGTCCTTGGGGCCGTCC
TCCTGTTTGAAGACCGACAGCCCAATGATCTCGCCGTCGATGTAGGCGCCGAATGCCACGGCATCTCGCA
ACCGTTCAGCGAACGCCTCCATGGGCTTTTTCTCCTCGTGCTCGTAAACGGACCCGAACATCTCTGGAGC
TTTCTTCAGGGCCGACAATCGGATCTCGCGGAAATCCTGCACGTCGGCCGCTCCAAGCCGTCGAATCTGA
GCCTTAATCACAATTGTCAATTTTAATCCTCTGTTTATCGGCAGTTCGTAGAGCGCGCCGTGCGTCCCGA
GCGATACTGAGCGAAGCAAGTGCGTCGAGCAGTGCCCGCTTGTTCCTGAAATGCCAGTAAAGCGCTGGCT
GCTGAACCCCCAGCCGGAACTGACCCCACAAGGCCCTAGCGTTTGCAATGCACCAGGTCATCATTGACCC
AGGCGTGTTCCACCAGGCCGCTGCCTCGCAACTCTTCGCAGGCTTCGCCGACCTGCTCGCGCCACTTCTT
CACGCGGGTGGAATCCGATCCGCACATGAGGCGGAAGGTTTCCAGCTTGAGCGGGTACGGCTCCCGGTGC
GAGCTGAAATAGTCGAACATCCGTCGGGCCGTCGGCGACAGCTTGCGGTACTTCTCCCATATGAATTTCG
TGTAGTGGTCGCCAGCAAACAGCACGACGATTTCCTCGTCGATCAGGACCTGGCAACGGGACGTTTTCTT
GCCACGGTCCAGGACGCGGAAGCGGTGCAGCAGCGACACCGATTCCAGGTGCCCAACGCGGTCGGACGTG
AAGCCCATCGCCGTCGCCTGTAGGCGCGACAGGCATTCCTCGGCCTTCGTGTAATACCGGCCATTGATCG
ACCAGCCCAGGTCCTGGCAAAGCTCGTAGAACGTGAAGGTGATCGGCTCGCCGATAGGGGTGCGCTTCGC
GTACTCCAACACCTGCTGCCACACCAGTTCGTCATCGTCGGCCCGCAGCTCGACGCCGGTGTAGGTGATC
TTCACGTCCTTGTTGACGTGGAAAATGACCTTGTTTTGCAGCGCCTCGCGCGGGATTTTCTTGTTGCGCG
TGGTGAACAGGGCAGAGCGGGCCGTGTCGTTTGGCATCGCTCGCATCGTGTCCGGCCACGGCGCAATATC
GAACAAGGAAAGCTGCATTTCCTTGATCTGCTGCTTCGTGTGTTTCAGCAACGCGGCCTGCTTGGCCTCG
CTGACCTGTTTTGCCAGGTCCTCGCCGGCGGTTTTTCGCTTCTTGGTCGTCATAGTTCCTCGCGTGTCGA
TGGTCATCGACTTCGCCAAACCTGCCGCCTCCTGTTCGAGACGACGCGAACGCTCCACGGCGGCCGATGG
CGCGGGCAGGGCAGGGGGAGCCAGTTGCACGCTGTCGCGCTCGATCTTGGCCGTAGCTTGCTGGACCATC
GAGCCGACGGACTGGAAGGTTTCGCGGGGCGCACGCATGACGGTGCGGCTTGCGATGGTTTCGGCATCCT
CGGCGGAAAACCCCGCGTCGATCAGTTCTTGCCTGTATGCCTTCCGGTCAAACGTCCGATTCATTCACCC
TCCTTGCGGGATTGCCCCGACTCACGCCGGGGCAATGTGCCCTTATTCCTGATTTGACCCGCCTGGTGCC
TTGGTGTCCAGATAATCCACCTTATCGGCAATGAAGTCGGTCCCGTAGACCGTCTGGCCGTCCTTCTCGT
ACTTGGTATTCCGAATCTTGCCCTGCACGAATACCAGCGACCCCTTGCCCAAATACTTGCCGTGGGCCTC
GGCCTGAGAGCCAAAACACTTGATGCGGAAGAAGTCGGTGCGCTCCTGCTTGTCGCCGGCATCGTTGCGC
CACATCTAGGTACTAAAACAATTCATCCAGTAAAATATAATATTTTATTTTCTCCCAATCAGGCTTGATC
CCCAGTAAGTCAAAAAATAGCTCGACATACTGTTCTTCCCCGATATCCTCCCTGATCGACCGGACGCAGA
AGGCAATGTCATACCACTTGTCCGCCCTGCCGCTTCTCCCAAGATCAATAAAGCCACTTACTTTGCCATC
TTTCACAAAGATGTTGCTGTCTCCCAGGTCGCCGTGGGAAAAGACAAGTTCCTCTTCGGGCTTTTCCGTC
TTTAAAAAATCATACAGCTCGCGCGGATCTTTAAATGGAGTGTCTTCTTCCCAGTTTTCGCAATCCACAT
CGGCCAGATCGTTATTCAGTAAGTAATCCAATTCGGCTAAGCGGCTGTCTAAGCTATTCGTATAGGGACA
ATCCGATATGTCGATGGAGTGAAAGAGCCTGATGCACTCCGCATACAGCTCGATAATCTTTTCAGGGCTT
TGTTCATCTTCATACTCTTCCGAGCAAAGGACGCCATCGGCCTCACTCATGAGCAGATTGCTCCAGCCAT
CATGCCGTTCAAAGTGCAGGACCTTTGGAACAGGCAGCTTTCCTTCCAGCCATAGCATCATGTCCTTTTC
CCGTTCCACATCATAGGTGGTCCCTTTATACCGGCTGTCCGTCATTTTTAAATATAGGTTTTCATTTTCT
CCCACCAGCTTATATACCTTAGCAGGAGACATTCCTTCCGTATCTTTTACGCAGCGGTATTTTTCGATCA
GTTTTTTCAATTCCGGTGATATTCTCATTTTAGCCATTTATTATTTCCTTCCTCTTTTCTACAGTATTTA
AAGATACCCCAAGAAGCTAATTATAACAAGACGAACTCCAATTCACTGTTCCTTGCATTCTAAAACCTTA
AATACCAGAAAACAGCTTTTTCAAAGTTGTTTTCAAAGTTGGCGTATAACATAGTATCGACGGAGCCGAT
TTTGAAACCACAATTATGGGTGATGCTGCCAACTTACTGATTTAGTGTATGATGGTGTTTTTGAGGTGCT
CCAGTGGCTTCTGTTTCTATCAGCTGTCCCTCCTGTTCAGCTACTGACGGGGTGGTGCGTAACGGCAAAA
GCACCGCCGGACATCAGCGCTATCTCTGCTCTCACTGCCGTAAAACATGGCAACTGCAGTTCACTTACAC
CGCTTCTCAACCCGGTACGCACCAGAAAATCATTGATATGGCCATGAATGGCGTTGGATGCCGGGCAACA
GCCCGCATTATGGGCGTTGGCCTCAACACGATTTTACGTCACTTAAAAAACTCAGGCCGCAGTCGGTAAC
CTCGCGCATACAGCCGGGCAGTGACGTCATCGTCTGCGCGGAAATGGACGAACAGTGGGGCTATGTCGGG
GCTAAATCGCGCCAGCGCTGGCTGTTTTACGCGTATGACAGTCTCCGGAAGACGGTTGTTGCGCACGTAT
TCGGTGAACGCACTATGGCGACGCTGGGGCGTCTTATGAGCCTGCTGTCACCCTTTGACGTGGTGATATG
GATGACGGATGGCTGGCCGCTGTATGAATCCCGCCTGAAGGGAAAGCTGCACGTAATCAGCAAGCGATAT
ACGCAGCGAATTGAGCGGCATAACCTGAATCTGAGGCAGCACCTGGCACGGCTGGGACGGAAGTCGCTGT
CGTTCTCAAAATCGGTGGAGCTGCATGACAAAGTCATCGGGCATTATCTGAACATAAAACACTATCAATA
AGTTGGAGTCATTACCCAATTATGATAGAATTTACAAGCTATAAGGTTATTGTCCTGGGTTTCAAGCATT
AGTCCATGCAAGTTTTTATGCTTTGCCCATTCTATAGATATATTGATAAGCGCGCTGCCTATGCCTTGCC
CCCTGAAATCCTTACATACGGCGATATCTTCTATATAAAAGATATATTATCTTATCAGTATTGTCAATAT
ATTCAAGGCAATCTGCCTCCTCATCCTCTTCATCCTCTTCGTCTTGGTAGCTTTTTAAATATGGCGCTTC
ATAGAGTAATTCTGTAAAGGTCCAATTCTCGTTTTCATACCTCGGTATAATCTTACCTATCACCTCAAAT
GGTTCGCTGGGTTTATCGCACCCCCGAACACGAGCACGGCACCCGCGACCACTATGCCAAGAATGCCCAA
GGTAAAAATTGCCGGCCCCGCCATGAAGTCCGTGAATGCCCCGACGGCCGAAGTGAAGGGCAGGCCGCCA
CCCAGGCCGCCGCCCTCACTGCCCGGCACCTGGTCGCTGAATGTCGATGCCAGCACCTGCGGCACGTCAA
TGCTTCCGGGCGTCGCGCTCGGGCTGATCGCCCATCCCGTTACTGCCCCGATCCCGGCAATGGCAAGGAC
TGCCAGCGCTGCCATTTTTGGGGTGAGGCCGTTCGCGGCCGAGGGGCGCAGCCCCTGGGGGGATGGGAGG
CCCGCGTTAGCGGGCCGGGAGGGTTCGAGAAGGGGGGGCACCCCCCTTCGGCGTGCGCGGTCACGCGCAC
AGGGCGCAGCCCTGGTTAAAAACAAGGTTTATAAATATTGGTTTAAAAGCAGGTTAAAAGACAGGTTAGC
GGTGGCCGAAAAACGGGCGGAAACCCTTGCAAATGCTGGATTTTCTGCCTGTGGACAGCCCCTCAAATGT
CAATAGGTGCGCCCCTCATCTGTCAGCACTCTGCCCCTCAAGTGTCAAGGATCGCGCCCCTCATCTGTCA
GTAGTCGCGCCCCTCAAGTGTCAATACCGCAGGGCACTTATCCCCAGGCTTGTCCACATCATCTGTGGGA
AACTCGCGTAAAATCAGGCGTTTTCGCCGATTTGCGAGGCTGGCCAGCTCCACGTCGCCGGCCGAAATCG
AGCCTGCCCCTCATCTGTCAACGCCGCGCCGGGTGAGTCGGCCCCTCAAGTGTCAACGTCCGCCCCTCAT
CTGTCAGTGAGGGCCAAGTTTTCCGCGAGGTATCCACAACGCCGGCGGCCGCGGTGTCTCGCACACGGCT
TCGACGGCGTTTCTGGCGCGTTTGCAGGGCCATAGACGGCCGCCAGCCCAGCGGCGAGGGCAACCAGCCC
GGTGAGCGTCGGAAAGGCGC
Features (pLannotate 1.2.2; 36 found; start..end, strand, type, name):
      3..89      -  CDS            traI (fragment): TRAI6_ECOLX - Experimental evidence at protein level: Swiss-Prot protein existence level 1. The initiation process of transfer DNA synthesis requires the interaction of at least three plasmid-specific components (TraH, I, and J) at the transfer origin resulting in the assembly of a specialised nucleoprotein complex - the relaxosome. Site- and strand-specific cleavage at the transfer origin is dependent on TraI and TraJ. From Escherichia coli.
    127..498     -  CDS            traJ: oriT-recognizing protein; traJ
    531..640     -  oriT           oriT: incP origin of transfer
    772..962     +  rep_origin     ori (fragment): high-copy-number ColE1/pMB1/pBR322/pUC origin of replication
   1321..1971    -  CDS            TetR: tetracycline resistance regulatory protein; tetR
   2077..2326    +  CDS            TcR (fragment): tetracycline efflux protein; tetA; confers resistance to tetracycline
   2436..2460    -  misc_feature   RB T-DNA repeat: right border repeat from nopaline C58 T-DNA
   2490..2508    +  misc_feature   MCS (fragment): pUC18/19 multiple cloning site
   2559..2904    +  promoter       CaMV 35S promoter: strong constitutive promoter from cauliflower mosaic virus
   2856..2902    +  promoter       minimal CaMV 35S promoter: minimal 35S promoter from cauliflower mosaic virus
   2914..2932    -  misc_feature   MCS (fragment): pUC18/19 multiple cloning site
   2943..3458    +  CDS            P19_TBSVC: Experimental evidence at protein level: Swiss-Prot protein existence level 1. Acts as a suppressor of RNA-mediated gene silencing, also known as post-transcriptional gene silencing (PTGS), a mechanism of plant viral defense that limits the accumulation of viral RNAs. Binds to short interfering RNAs (siRNAs) with high affinity. Acts as a molecular caliper to specifically select siRNAs based on the length of the duplex region of the RNA (By similarity). From Tomato bushy stunt virus (strain Cherry) (TBSV).
   3531..3707    +  polyA_signal   CaMV poly(A) signal: cauliflower mosaic virus polyadenylation signal
   4210..4551    +  promoter       CaMV 35S promoter: strong constitutive promoter from cauliflower mosaic virus
   4577..4601    +  protein_bind   attB1: mutant version of attB; recombination site for the Gateway® BP reaction BP Clonase™
   4598..5107    +  CDS            BZIP44: BZP44_ARATH - Experimental evidence at protein level: Swiss-Prot protein existence level 1. Transcription factor that binds to the DNA G-box motif 5'- CACGTG-3' of MAN7 promoter. Involved in the positive regulation of seed germination through MAN7 gene activation. MAN7 is required for both, loosening of the micropylar endosperm, and rupture of the seed coat in germinating seeds. From Arabidopsis thaliana (Mouse-ear cress).
   5130..5154    -  protein_bind   attB2: mutant version of attB; recombination site for the Gateway® BP reaction BP Clonase™
   5183..5272    +  CDS            3xHA: three tandem HA epitope tags
   5306..5558    +  terminator     NOS terminator: nopaline synthase terminator and poly(A) signal
   5987..6239    -  terminator     NOS terminator: nopaline synthase terminator and poly(A) signal
   6263..6691    -  CDS            nos (fragment): DHNO_AGRT7 - Protein inferred from homology: Swiss-Prot protein existence level 3. From Agrobacterium tumefaciens (strain T37).
   6707..7732    -  CDS            HygR: aminoglycoside phosphotransferase from E. coli; aph(4)-Ia; confers resistance to hygromycin
   7742..8086    -  promoter       CaMV 35S promoter: strong constitutive promoter from cauliflower mosaic virus
   7743..7789    -  promoter       minimal CaMV 35S promoter: minimal 35S promoter from cauliflower mosaic virus
   8224..8379    +  CDS            lacZα (fragment) (sequence partly withheld): LacZα fragment of β-galactosidase; lacZ fragment
   8377..8677    +  rep_origin     M13 ori (fragment) (sequence partly withheld): M13 bacteriophage origin of replication; arrow indicates direction of (+) strand synthesis
   8678..8808    +  CDS            lacI (fragment): lac repressor; lacI; The lac repressor binds to the lac operator to inhibit transcription in E. coli. This inhibition can be relieved by adding lactose or isopropyl-β-D-thiogalactopyranoside (IPTG).
   8862..8886    -  misc_feature   LB T-DNA repeat: left border repeat from nopaline C58 T-DNA
  10343..10462   -  CDS            tetR (fragment): TETR1_ECOLX - Experimental evidence at protein level: Swiss-Prot protein existence level 1. TetR is the repressor of the tetracycline resistance element; its N-terminal region forms a helix-turn-helix structure and binds DNA. Binding of tetracycline to TetR reduces the repressor affinity for the tetracycline resistance gene (tetA) promoter operator sites. From Escherichia coli.
  10482..11630   -  CDS            trfA: trans-acting replication protein that binds to and activates oriV
  11929..12723   -  CDS            KanR: aminoglycoside phosphotransferase; aphA-3; confers resistance to kanamycin
  12915..13682   +  mobile_element IS1: prokaryotic transposable element IS1
  13691..13840   -  CDS            satA (fragment): STA_BACSU - Also known as yyaR. Experimental evidence at protein level: Swiss-Prot protein existence level 1. Involved in resistance to streptothricin, a broad-spectrum antibiotic produced by streptomycetes. Detoxifies streptothricin via acetylation of the beta amino group of the first beta-lysyl moiety of streptothricin. From Bacillus subtilis (strain 168).
  13839..14033   -  CDS            satA (fragment): STA_BACSU - Also known as yyaR. Experimental evidence at protein level: Swiss-Prot protein existence level 1. Involved in resistance to streptothricin, a broad-spectrum antibiotic produced by streptomycetes. Detoxifies streptothricin via acetylation of the beta amino group of the first beta-lysyl moiety of streptothricin. From Bacillus subtilis (strain 168).
  14036..14311   -  CDS            klaC (fragment): KLAC_ECOLX - Also known as telB. Protein predicted: Swiss-Prot protein existence level 4. Belongs to the kla operon, which is associated with cryptic tellurite resistance, and IncW plasmid fertility inhibition. From Escherichia coli.
  14375..15006   -  rep_origin     oriV: incP origin of replication
