[The description below was written by a language model from this plasmid's Addgene catalogue record and pLannotate feature annotations shown in this document.]
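Description:
pGWB14-LYX051 is a plant binary expression vector built on the pGWB14 backbone, intended for Agrobacterium-mediated transient or stable expression of a Nicotiana benthamiana transcription factor. The backbone is of the broad-host-range IncP type: the annotated sequence (about 15 kb) carries oriV with its trans-acting replication protein gene trfA, plus oriT and traJ for mobilisation. This allows maintenance at low copy in both E. coli and Agrobacterium. Bacterial selection is by kanamycin (an aphA-3-type KanR gene). Remnants of tetracycline resistance genes, an IS1 element and other fragmentary backbone sequences are also annotated but have no recorded role.

Between the nopaline-type right and left T-DNA borders lie three expression units. The main cassette places the insert, gene model Niben101Scf05690g01008.1, under the CaMV 35S promoter. The coding sequence is flanked by attB1 and attB2 sites and followed by a 3xHA epitope and the NOS terminator, giving a C-terminally HA-tagged protein; the record lists Gibson assembly as the cloning method. The annotation software matched the insert to Arabidopsis BZIP44, which suggests a bZIP-family factor, although the record itself does not classify it. Upstream, a separate 35S promoter drives the tomato bushy stunt virus P19 protein with a CaMV polyadenylation signal. P19 suppresses RNA silencing and typically boosts transgene expression in agroinfiltrated leaves; it appears in the feature table but is not mentioned in the catalogue fields. A third 35S-driven cassette, in the opposite orientation, encodes hygromycin phosphotransferase for selecting stable plant transformants. The HA tag allows detection or immunoprecipitation of the expressed transcription factor.
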