Addgene plasmid #126269: pGWB14-LYX051
Purpose: With a Nicotiana benthamiana transcription factor in PGWB14 backbone, for Agrobacterium mediated transient or stable expression corresponding transcription factor fused with a C-terminal HA tag.
Depositing lab: Silin Zhong. Depositing organization: Chinese University of Hong Kong.
Backbone
  Vector backbone: pGWB14
  Vector type: Plant Expression
  Selectable markers: Hygromycin
Growth in bacteria
  Bacterial resistance: Kanamycin, 50 μg/mL
  Growth temperature: 37°C
  Growth strain: DH5alpha
  Copy number: Low Copy
Gene/Insert
  Gene/Insert name: Niben101Scf05690g01008.1
  Species: Nicotiana benthamiana
  Promoter: CaMV 35S
  Tag / fusion protein: HA (C terminal on insert)
  Cloning method: Gibson Cloning
Terms and licenses: Academic/Nonprofit Terms; Industry Terms: Not Available to Industry
How to cite: pGWB14-LYX051 was a gift from Silin Zhong (Addgene plasmid # 126269 ; http://n2t.net/addgene:126269 ; RRID:Addgene_126269)
