>Addgene plasmid #126269 | pGWB14-LYX051 | depositor partial sequence | sequence record 241543 | Niben101Scf05690g01008.1
ATGGCTTCATCAAGTGGAACATCGTCAGGGTCATCATTGTTTCTACAAAACTCAGGCTCAGAAGAAGATC
TTCAGCAATTAATGGATCAAAGGAAGAGAAAAAGAATGATATCAAACAGAGAGTCAGCTCGAAGATCAAG
GATGAGAAAACAGAAACATTTGGATGATTTAATGGCTCAAGTTGCAACACTAAGAAAAGAAAATAACCAG
ATTTTGACAAGCATGAATGTTACCACACAACATTATCTTAATGTTGAGGCTGAAAATTCAATCTTGAGAG
CTCAATTAGCTGAATTAAATCACAGGCTTGAGTCACTCAATGAAATTATTGCTTTCTTGGATGCCAACAA
CAATTGTAATGGTTTTGCCAATATGGATCATAATCAAGAAGAGCCTTATAGCTTCAATTTTGCACAAAAT
GAACCTATGATTGATGGGTTCAACACGACCAATTCTTGGAATTATCTCTGTGCCAATCAGCCTATCATGA
CTGCAGATGTCTTGCAGTAC
